Addgene plasmid #81460: pDONR223_TRAF3_p.D463N
Purpose: Gateway Donor vector containing TRAF3 , part of the Target Accelerator Plasmid Collection.
Depositing lab: Jesse Boehm & William Hahn & David Root. Depositing organization: Broad Institute. Publication: Systematic Functional Interrogation of Rare Cancer Variants Identifies Oncogenic Alleles. Kim E, Ilic N, Shrestha Y, Zou L, Kamburov A, Zhu C, Yang X, Lubonja R, Tran N, Nguyen C, Lawrence MS, Piccioni F, Bagul M, Doench JG, Chouinard CR, Wu X, Hogstrom L, Natoli T, Tamayo P, Horn H, Corsello SM, Lage K, Root DE, Subramanian A, Golub TR, Getz G, Boehm JS, Hahn WC. Cancer Discov. 2016 Jul;6(7):714-26. doi: 10.1158/2159-8290.CD-16-0160. Epub 2016 May 4. PubMed 27147599.
Backbone
  Vector backbone: pDONR223
  Backbone manufacturer: Invitrogen
  Backbone size w/o insert (bp): 2790
  Vector type: Gateway Entry vector
Growth in bacteria
  Bacterial resistance: Spectinomycin, 50 μg/mL
  Growth temperature: 37°C
  Growth strain: DH5alpha
  Copy number: High Copy
Gene/Insert
  Gene/Insert name: TRAF3 (alt name: NM_145725.2)
  Species: H. sapiens (human)
  Mutation: K5R; D463N
  Entrez Gene: TRAF3 (a.k.a. CAP-1, CAP1, CD40bp, CRAF1, IIAE5, LAP1, RNF118)
  Promoter: None
  Cloning method: Gateway Cloning
  Sequencing primers: 5′ M13pUC-fwd; 3′ M13-Rev
Terms and licenses: Academic/Nonprofit Terms; Industry Terms: Not Available to Industry
Depositor comments: Closed state: stop codon immediately follows insert
How to cite: pDONR223_TRAF3_p.D463N was a gift from Jesse Boehm & William Hahn & David Root (Addgene plasmid # 81460 ; http://n2t.net/addgene:81460 ; RRID:Addgene_81460)
