[The description below was written by a language model from this plasmid's Addgene catalogue record and pLannotate feature annotations shown in this document.]
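Description:
pDONR223_TRAF3_p.D463N is a Gateway entry clone built on the Invitrogen pDONR223 backbone and belongs to the Target Accelerator Plasmid Collection, a resource of cancer-associated gene variants. It is a purely bacterial shuttle plasmid of about 4.5 kb. It replicates from a high-copy ColE1/pUC-type origin and is selected with spectinomycin through the aadA (SmR) aminoglycoside adenylyltransferase gene, which lies downstream of a fragment of a class 1 integron Pc promoter. Short remnants annotated as lacI, lacZα and a gentamicin resistance gene are backbone fragments and not functional cassettes. The rrnB T1 and T2 terminators sit upstream of the cloning site, where such terminators generally insulate an insert from read-through transcription.

The payload is the human TRAF3 open reading frame (reference transcript NM_145725.2), which encodes an adaptor and E3 ligase component involved in NF-κB and MAP kinase signalling, B-cell survival and antiviral responses. The record lists two amino-acid changes: D463N, the variant the clone is named for, and an additional K5R substitution. The ORF is flanked by two attL recombination sites. The automated annotation labels both as attL3, but functionally they are the pair of sites that LR Clonase uses to transfer the insert directionally into a destination vector. The clone is in the "closed" configuration, with a stop codon directly after the coding sequence, so it will accept N-terminal but not C-terminal fusions from a destination vector. No promoter drives the insert. A T7 promoter lies beyond the downstream att site and points back toward the ORF on the opposite strand. The plasmid therefore serves as a source clone for moving the TRAF3 variant into expression vectors, in line with the collection's focus on functional testing of rare cancer alleles.
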