Features (pLannotate 1.2.2; 12 found; start..end, strand, type, name):
    121..213     +  CDS            lacI (fragment): lac repressor; lacI; The lac repressor binds to the lac operator to inhibit transcription in E. coli. This inhibition can be relieved by adding lactose or isopropyl-β-D-thiogalactopyranoside (IPTG).
    268..295     -  terminator     rrnB T2 terminator: transcription terminator T2 from the E. coli rrnB gene
    427..470     +  terminator     rrnB T1 terminator: Escherichia coli rrnB; transcription terminator T1 from the E. coli rrnB gene
    517..553     -  CDS            lacZα (fragment): LacZα fragment of β-galactosidase; lacZ fragment
    570..665     +  protein_bind   attL3: mutant version of attL; recombination site for the Gateway® LR reaction LR Clonase™
    671..2374    +  CDS            TRAF3: TRAF3_HUMAN - Also known as CAP1, CRAF1. Experimental evidence at protein level: Swiss-Prot protein existence level 1. Regulates pathways leading to the activation of NF-kappa-B and MAP kinases, and plays a central role in the regulation of B-cell survival. Part of signaling pathways leading to the production of cytokines and interferon. Required for normal antibody isotype switching from IgM to IgG. Plays a role T-cell dependent immune responses. Plays a role in the regulation of antiviral responses. Is an essential constituent of several E3 ubiquitin-protein ligase complexes. May have E3 ubi
   2382..2477    -  protein_bind   attL3: mutant version of attL; recombination site for the Gateway® LR reaction LR Clonase™
   2496..2514    -  promoter       T7 promoter: promoter for bacteriophage T7 RNA polymerase
   2704..2727    +  promoter       Pc promoter (fragment): intI1 (promoter lies within the coding sequence); class 1 integron promoter
   2903..2959    +  CDS            GmR (fragment): gentamycin acetyltransferase; aacC1; confers resistance to gentamycin
   2966..3757    +  CDS            SmR: aminoglycoside adenylyltransferase (Murphy, 1985); aadA; confers resistance to spectinomycin and streptomycin
   3850..4438    +  rep_origin     ori: high-copy-number ColE1/pMB1/pBR322/pUC origin of replication
>Addgene plasmid #81460 | pDONR223_TRAF3_p.D463N | addgene full sequence | sequence record 166788 | Addgene NGS result
CTTTCCTGCGTTATCCCCTGATTCTGTGGATAACCGTATTACCGCCTTTGAGTGAGCTGATACCGCTCGC
CGCAGCCGAACGACCGAGCGCAGCGAGTCAGTGAGCGAGGAAGCGGAAGAGCGCCCAATACGCAAACCGC
CTCTCCCCGCGCGTTGGCCGATTCATTAATGCAGCTGGCACGACAGGTTTCCCGACTGGAAAGCGGGCAG
TGAGCGCAACGCAATTAATACGCGTACCGCTAGCCAGGAAGAGTTTGTAGAAACGCAAAAAGGCCATCCG
TCAGGATGGCCTTCTGCTTAGTTTGATGCCTGGCAGTTTATGGCGGGCGTCCTGCCCGCCACCCTCCGGG
CCGTTGCTTCACAACGTTCAAATCCGCTCCCGGCGGATTTGTCCTACTCAGGAGAGCGTTCACCGACAAA
CAACAGATAAAACGAAAGGCCCAGTCTTCCGACTGAGCCTTTCGTTTTATTTGATGCCTGGCAGTTCCCT
ACTCTCGCGTTAACGCTAGCATGGATGTTTTCCCAGTCACGACGTTGTAAAACGACGGCCAGTCTTAAGC
TCGGGCCCCAAATAATGATTTTATTTTGACTGATAGTGACCTGTTCGTTGCAACAAATTGATGAGCAATG
CTTTTTTATAATGCCAACTTTGTACAAAAAAGTTGGCACCATGGAGTCGAGTAGAAAGATGGACTCTCCT
GGCGCGCTGCAGACTAACCCGCCGCTAAAGCTGCACACTGACCGCAGTGCTGGGACGCCAGTTTTTGTCC
CTGAACAAGGAGGTTACAAGGAAAAGTTTGTGAAGACCGTGGAGGACAAGTACAAGTGTGAGAAGTGCCA
CCTGGTGCTGTGCAGCCCGAAGCAGACCGAGTGTGGGCACCGCTTCTGCGAGAGCTGCATGGCGGCCCTG
CTGAGCTCTTCAAGTCCAAAATGTACAGCGTGTCAAGAGAGCATCGTTAAAGATAAGGTGTTTAAGGATA
ATTGCTGCAAGAGAGAAATTCTGGCTCTTCAGATCTATTGTCGGAATGAAAGCAGAGGTTGTGCAGAGCA
GTTAATGCTGGGACATCTGCTGGTGCATTTAAAAAATGATTGCCATTTTGAAGAACTTCCATGTGTGCGT
CCTGACTGCAAAGAAAAGGTCTTGAGGAAAGACCTGCGAGACCACGTGGAGAAGGCGTGTAAATACCGGG
AAGCCACATGCAGCCACTGCAAGAGTCAGGTTCCGATGATCGCGCTGCAGAAACACGAAGACACCGACTG
TCCCTGCGTGGTGGTGTCCTGCCCTCACAAGTGCAGCGTCCAGACTCTCCTGAGGAGCGAGTTGAGTGCA
CACTTGTCAGAGTGTGTCAATGCCCCCAGCACCTGTAGTTTTAAGCGCTATGGCTGCGTTTTTCAGGGGA
CAAACCAGCAGATCAAGGCCCACGAGGCCAGCTCCGCCGTGCAGCACGTCAACCTGCTGAAGGAGTGGAG
CAACTCGCTCGAAAAGAAGGTTTCCTTGTTGCAGAATGAAAGTGTAGAAAAAAACAAGAGCATACAAAGT
TTGCACAATCAGATATGTAGCTTTGAAATTGAAATTGAGAGACAAAAGGAAATGCTTCGAAATAATGAAT
CCAAAATCCTTCATTTACAGCGAGTGATAGACAGCCAAGCAGAGAAACTGAAGGAGCTTGACAAGGAGAT
CCGGCCCTTCCGGCAGAACTGGGAGGAAGCAGACAGCATGAAGAGCAGCGTGGAGTCCCTCCAGAACCGC
GTGACCGAGCTGGAGAGCGTGGACAAGAGCGCGGGGCAAGTGGCTCGGAACACAGGCCTGCTGGAGTCCC
AGCTGAGCCGGCATGACCAGATGCTGAGTGTGCACGACATCCGCCTAGCCGACATGGACCTGCGCTTCCA
GGTCCTGGAGACCGCCAGCTACAATGGAGTGCTCATCTGGAAGATTCGCGACTACAAGCGGCGGAAGCAG
GAGGCCGTCATGGGGAAGACCCTGTCCCTTTACAGCCAGCCTTTCTACACTGGTTACTTTGGCTATAAGA
TGTGTGCCAGGGTCTACCTGAACGGGAACGGGATGGGGAAGGGGACGCACTTGTCGCTGTTTTTTGTCAT
CATGCGTGGAGAATATGATGCCCTGCTTCCTTGGCCGTTTAAGCAGAAAGTGACACTCATGCTGATGGAT
CAGGGGTCCTCTCGACGTCATTTGGGAGATGCATTCAAGCCCGACCCCAACAGCAGCAGCTTCAAGAAGC
CCACTGGAGAGATGAATATCGCCTCTGGCTGCCCAGTCTTTGTGGCCCAAACTGTTCTAGAAAATGGGAC
ATATATTAAAGATGATACAATTTTTATTAAAGTCATAGTGGATACTTCGGATCTGCCCGATCCCTGATTG
CCAACTTTCTTGTACAAAGTTGGCATTATAAGAAAGCATTGCTTATCAATTTGTTGCAACGAACAGGTCA
CTATCAGTCAAAATAAAATCATTATTTGCCATCCAGCTGATATCCCCTATAGTGAGTCGTATTACATGGT
CATAGCTGTTTCCTGGCAGCTCTGGCCCGTGTCTCAAAATCTCTGATGTTACATTGCACAAGATAAAAAT
ATATCATCATGCCTCCTCTAGACCAGCCAGGACAGAAATGCCTCGACTTCGCTGCTACCCAAGGTTGCCG
GGTGACGCACACCGTGGAAACGGATGAAGGCACGAACCCAGTGGACATAAGCCTGTTCGGTTCGTAAGCT
GTAATGCAAGTAGCGTATGCGCTCACGCAACTGGTCCAGAACCTTGACCGAACGCAGCGGTGGTAACGGC
GCAGTGGCGGTTTTCATGGCTTGTTATGACTGTTTTTTTGGGGTACAGTCTATGCCTCGGGCATCCAAGC
AGCAAGCGCGTTACGCCGTGGGTCGATGTTTGATGTTATGGAGCAGCAACGATGTTACGCAGCAGGGCAG
TCGCCCTAAAACAAAGTTAAACATTATGAGGGAAGCGGTGATCGCCGAAGTATCGACTCAACTATCAGAG
GTAGTTGGCGTCATCGAGCGCCATCTCGAACCGACGTTGCTGGCCGTACATTTGTACGGCTCCGCAGTGG
ATGGCGGCCTGAAGCCACACAGTGATATTGATTTGCTGGTTACGGTGACCGTAAGGCTTGATGAAACAAC
GCGGCGAGCTTTGATCAACGACCTTTTGGAAACTTCGGCTTCCCCTGGAGAGAGCGAGATTCTCCGCGCT
GTAGAAGTCACCATTGTTGTGCACGACGACATCATTCCGTGGCGTTATCCAGCTAAGCGCGAACTGCAAT
TTGGAGAATGGCAGCGCAATGACATTCTTGCAGGTATCTTCGAGCCAGCCACGATCGACATTGATCTGGC
TATCTTGCTGACAAAAGCAAGAGAACATAGCGTTGCCTTGGTAGGTCCAGCGGCGGAGGAACTCTTTGAT
CCGGTTCCTGAACAGGATCTATTTGAGGCGCTAAATGAAACCTTAACGCTATGGAACTCGCCGCCCGACT
GGGCTGGCGATGAGCGAAATGTAGTGCTTACGTTGTCCCGCATTTGGTACAGCGCAGTAACCGGCAAAAT
CGCGCCGAAGGATGTCGCTGCCGACTGGGCAATGGAGCGCCTGCCGGCCCAGTATCAGCCCGTCATACTT
GAAGCTAGACAGGCTTATCTTGGACAAGAAGAAGATCGCTTGGCCTCGCGCGCAGATCAGTTGGAAGAAT
TTGTCCACTACGTGAAAGGCGAGATCACCAAGGTAGTCGGCAAATAACCCTCGAGCCACCCATGACCAAA
ATCCCTTAACGTGAGTTACGCGTCGTTCCACTGAGCGTCAGACCCCGTAGAAAAGATCAAAGGATCTTCT
TGAGATCCTTTTTTTCTGCGCGTAATCTGCTGCTTGCAAACAAAAAAACCACCGCTACCAGCGGTGGTTT
GTTTGCCGGATCAAGAGCTACCAACTCTTTTTCCGAAGGTAACTGGCTTCAGCAGAGCGCAGATACCAAA
TACTGTTCTTCTAGTGTAGCCGTAGTTAGGCCACCACTTCAAGAACTCTGTAGCACCGCCTACATACCTC
GCTCTGCTAATCCTGTTACCAGTGGCTGCTGCCAGTGGCGATAAGTCGTGTCTTACCGGGTTGGACTCAA
GACGATAGTTACCGGATAAGGCGCAGCGGTCGGGCTGAACGGGGGGTTCGTGCACACAGCCCAGCTTGGA
GCGAACGACCTACACCGAACTGAGATACCTACAGCGTGAGCTATGAGAAAGCGCCACGCTTCCCGAAGGG
AGAAAGGCGGACAGGTATCCGGTAAGCGGCAGGGTCGGAACAGGAGAGCGCACGAGGGAGCTTCCAGGGG
GAAACGCCTGGTATCTTTATAGTCCTGTCGGGTTTCGCCACCTCTGACTTGAGCGTCGATTTTTGTGATG
CTCGTCAGGGGGGCGGAGCCTATGGAAAAACGCCAGCAACGCGGCCTTTTTACGGTTCCTGGCCTTTTGC
TGGCCTTTTGCTCACATGTT
