>Addgene plasmid #81460 | pDONR223_TRAF3_p.D463N | depositor partial sequence | sequence record 154779 | Insert sequence
ATGGAGTCGAGTAGAAAGATGGACTCTCCTGGCGCGCTGCAGACTAACCCGCCGCTAAAGCTGCACACTG
ACCGCAGTGCTGGGACGCCAGTTTTTGTCCCTGAACAAGGAGGTTACAAGGAAAAGTTTGTGAAGACCGT
GGAGGACAAGTACAAGTGTGAGAAGTGCCACCTGGTGCTGTGCAGCCCGAAGCAGACCGAGTGTGGGCAC
CGCTTCTGCGAGAGCTGCATGGCGGCCCTGCTGAGCTCTTCAAGTCCAAAATGTACAGCGTGTCAAGAGA
GCATCGTTAAAGATAAGGTGTTTAAGGATAATTGCTGCAAGAGAGAAATTCTGGCTCTTCAGATCTATTG
TCGGAATGAAAGCAGAGGTTGTGCAGAGCAGTTAATGCTGGGACATCTGCTGGTGCATTTAAAAAATGAT
TGCCATTTTGAAGAACTTCCATGTGTGCGTCCTGACTGCAAAGAAAAGGTCTTGAGGAAAGACCTGCGAG
ACCACGTGGAGAAGGCGTGTAAATACCGGGAAGCCACATGCAGCCACTGCAAGAGTCAGGTTCCGATGAT
CGCGCTGCAGAAACACGAAGACACCGACTGTCCCTGCGTGGTGGTGTCCTGCCCTCACAAGTGCAGCGTC
CAGACTCTCCTGAGGAGCGAGTTGAGTGCACACTTGTCAGAGTGTGTCAATGCCCCCAGCACCTGTAGTT
TTAAGCGCTATGGCTGCGTTTTTCAGGGGACAAACCAGCAGATCAAGGCCCACGAGGCCAGCTCCGCCGT
GCAGCACGTCAACCTGCTGAAGGAGTGGAGCAACTCGCTCGAAAAGAAGGTTTCCTTGTTGCAGAATGAA
AGTGTAGAAAAAAACAAGAGCATACAAAGTTTGCACAATCAGATATGTAGCTTTGAAATTGAAATTGAGA
GACAAAAGGAAATGCTTCGAAATAATGAATCCAAAATCCTTCATTTACAGCGAGTGATAGACAGCCAAGC
AGAGAAACTGAAGGAGCTTGACAAGGAGATCCGGCCCTTCCGGCAGAACTGGGAGGAAGCAGACAGCATG
AAGAGCAGCGTGGAGTCCCTCCAGAACCGCGTGACCGAGCTGGAGAGCGTGGACAAGAGCGCGGGGCAAG
TGGCTCGGAACACAGGCCTGCTGGAGTCCCAGCTGAGCCGGCATGACCAGATGCTGAGTGTGCACGACAT
CCGCCTAGCCGACATGGACCTGCGCTTCCAGGTCCTGGAGACCGCCAGCTACAATGGAGTGCTCATCTGG
AAGATTCGCGACTACAAGCGGCGGAAGCAGGAGGCCGTCATGGGGAAGACCCTGTCCCTTTACAGCCAGC
CTTTCTACACTGGTTACTTTGGCTATAAGATGTGTGCCAGGGTCTACCTGAACGGGAACGGGATGGGGAA
GGGGACGCACTTGTCGCTGTTTTTTGTCATCATGCGTGGAGAATATGATGCCCTGCTTCCTTGGCCGTTT
AAGCAGAAAGTGACACTCATGCTGATGGATCAGGGGTCCTCTCGACGTCATTTGGGAGATGCATTCAAGC
CCGACCCCAACAGCAGCAGCTTCAAGAAGCCCACTGGAGAGATGAATATCGCCTCTGGCTGCCCAGTCTT
TGTGGCCCAAACTGTTCTAGAAAATGGGACATATATTAAAGATGATACAATTTTTATTAAAGTCATAGTG
GATACTTCGGATCTGCCCGATCCC
